>Addgene plasmid #157411 | pD649-HAsp-SIGLEC16-COMP5AP-AviTag-9xHis | depositor full sequence | sequence record 303931 | Full Sequence
TTTCAATATTATTGAAGCATTTATCAGGGTTATTGTCTCATGAGCGGATACATATTTGAATGTATTTAGA
AAAATAAACAAATAGGGGTCAGTGTTACAACCAATTAACCAATTCTGAACATTATCGCGAGCCCATTTAT
ACCTGAATATGGCTCATAACACCCCTTGCTCATGACCAAAATCCCTTAACGTGAGTTACGCGCGCGTCGT
TCCACTGAGCGTCAGACCCCGTAGAAAAGATCAAAGGATCTTCTTGAGATCCTTTTTTTCTGCGCGTAAT
CTGCTGCTTGCAAACAAAAAAACCACCGCTACCAGCGGTGGTTTGTTTGCCGGATCAAGAGCTACCAACT
CTTTTTCCGAAGGTAACTGGCTTCAGCAGAGCGCAGATACCAAATACTGTTCTTCTAGTGTAGCCGTAGT
TAGCCCACCACTTCAAGAACTCTGTAGCACCGCCTACATACCTCGCTCTGCTAATCCTGTTACCAGTGGC
TGCTGCCAGTGGCGATAAGTCGTGTCTTACCGGGTTGGACTCAAGACGATAGTTACCGGATAAGGCGCAG
CGGTCGGGCTGAACGGGGGGTTCGTGCACACAGCCCAGCTTGGAGCGAACGACCTACACCGAACTGAGAT
ACCTACAGCGTGAGCTATGAGAAAGCGCCACGCTTCCCGAAGGGAGAAAGGCGGACAGGTATCCGGTAAG
CGGCAGGGTCGGAACAGGAGAGCGCACGAGGGAGCTTCCAGGGGGAAACGCCTGGTATCTTTATAGTCCT
GTCGGGTTTCGCCACCTCTGACTTGAGCGTCGATTTTTGTGATGCTCGTCAGGGGGGCGGAGCCTATGGA
AAAACGCCAGCAACGCGGCCTTTTTACGGTTCCTGGCCTTTTGCTGGCCTTTTGCTCACATGTTCTTTCC
TGCGTTATCCCCTGATTCTGTGGATAACCGTATTACCGCCTTTGAGTGAGCTGATACCGCTCGCCGCAGC
CGAACGACCGAGCGCAGCGAGTCAGTGAGCGAGGAAGCGGAAGGCGAGAGTAGGGAACTGCCAGGCATCA
AACTAAGCAGAAGGCCCCTGACGGATGGCCTTTTTGCGTTTCTACAAACTCTTTCTGTGTTGTAAAACGA
CGGCCAGTCTTAAGCTCGGGCCCCCTGGGCGGTTCTGATAACGAGTAATCGTTAATCCGCAAATAACGTA
AAAACCCGCTTCGGCGGGTTTTTTTATGGGGGGAGTTTAGGGAAAGAGCATTTGTCAGAATATTTAAGGG
CGCCTGTCACTTTGCTTGATATATGAGAATTATTTAACCTTATAAATGAGAAAAAAGCAACGCACTTTAA
ATAAGATACGTTGCTTTTTCGATTGATGAACACCTATAATTAAACTATTCATCTATTATTTATGATTTTT
TGTATATACAATATTTCTAGTTTGTTAAAGAGAATTAAGAAAATAAATCTCGAAAATAATAAAGGGAAAA
TCAGTTTTTGATATCAAAATTATACATGTCAACGATAATACAAAATATAATACAAACTATAAGATGTTAT
CAGTATTTATTATCATTTAGAATAAATTTTGTGTCGCCCTTAATTGTGAGCGGATAACAATTACGAGCTT
CATGCACAGTGGCGTTGACTCAATATTGGCCATTAGCCATATTATTCATTGGTTATATAGCATAAATCAA
TATTGGCTATTGGCCATTGCATACGTTGTATCTATATCATAATATGTACATTTATATTGGCTCATGTCCA
ATATGACCGCCATGTTGGCATTGATTATTGACTAGTTATTAATAGTAATCAATTACGGGGTCATTAGTTC
ATAGCCCATATATGGAGTTCCGCGTTACATAACTTACGGTAAATGGCCCGCCTGGCTGACCGCCCAACGA
CCCCCGCCCATTGACGTCAATAATGACGTATGTTCCCATAGTAACGCCAATAGGGACTTTCCATTGACGT
CAATGGGTGGAGTATTTACGGTAAACTGCCCACTTGGCAGTACATCAAGTGTATCATATGCCAAGTACGC
CCCCTATTGACGTCAATGACGGTAAATGGCCCGCCTGGCATTATGCCCAGTACATGACCTTATGGGACTT
TCCTACTTGGCAGTACATCTACGTATTAGTCATCGCTATTACCATGGTGATGCGGTTTTGGCAGTACATC
AATGGGCGTGGATAGCGGTTTGACTCACGGGGATTTCCAAGTCTCCACCCCATTGACGTCAATGGGAGTT
TGTTTTGGCACCAAAATCAACGGGACTTTCCAAAATGTCGTAACAACTCCGCCCCATTGACGCAAATGGG
CGGTAGGCGTGTACGGTGGGAGGTCTATATAAGCAGAGCTCGTTTAGTGAACCGTCAGATCGCCTGGAGA
CGCCATCCACGCTGTTTTGACCTCCATAGAAGACACCGGGACCGATCCAGCCTCCGCGGCCGGGAACGGT
GCATTGGAACGCGGATTCCCCGTGCCAAGAGTGACGTAAGTACCGCCTATAGAGTCTATAGGCCCACCCC
CTTGGCTTCGTTAGAACGCGGCTACAATTAATACATAACCTTATGTATCATACACATACGATTTAGGTGA
CACTATAGAATAACATCCACTTTGCCTTTCTCTCCACAGGTGTCCACTCCCAGGTCCAACTGCACCTCGG
TTCTATCGAAAACGCGCCTGCTAGCGCCACCATGAAGACCATCATTGCCCTGAGCTACATCTTCTGCCTG
GTGTTCGCTGCGGCCGCCAACAAAGATCCTAGCTATAGCCTGCAGGTCCAGAGACAGGTGCCAGTGCCTG
AAGGCCTGTGTGTGATCGTGTCCTGCAACCTGAGCTACCCCAGAGATGGCTGGGATGAGTCTACAGCCGC
CTACGGCTACTGGTTCAAGGGCAGAACAAGCCCTAAAACAGGCGCCCCTGTGGCCACCAACAACCAGAGT
AGAGAAGTGGCCATGAGCACCCGGGACAGATTTCAGCTTACCGGCGATCCTGGCAAGGGCAGCTGTAGCC
TGGTTATCAGAGATGCCCAGAGAGAGGACGAGGCCTGGTACTTCTTCAGAGTGGAACGGGGAAGCAGAGT
GCGGCACAGCTTTCTGAGCAACGCATTCTTCCTGAAAGTGACGGCCCTGACACAGAAACCCGACGTGTAC
ATCCCCGAGACACTGGAACCTGGACAGCCTGTGACCGTGATCTGCGTGTTCAACTGGGCCTTCAAGAAGT
GCCCCGCTCCTAGCTTTTCTTGGACTGGCGCTGCCCTGTCTCCTCGGAGAACAAGACCTAGCACCAGCCA
CTTCAGCGTGCTGAGCTTTACCCCATCTCCTCAGGACCACGACACCGATCTGACCTGCCACGTGGACTTT
AGCAGAAAGGGCGTGTCAGCCCAGAGAACCGTTAGACTGAGAGTGGCCTCACTGGAACTGCAGGGCAACG
TGATCTACCTGGAAGTGCAGAAGGGCCAGTTCCTGAGACTGCTGTGTGCCGCTGATTCTCAGCCTCCTGC
TACACTGTCTTGGGTGCTGCAGGATAGAGTGCTGAGCAGCTCTCACCCTTGGGGCCCTAGAACACTGGGA
CTTGAACTGCCTGGCGTGAAGGCCGGCGATAGCGGCAGATACACATGCAGAGCCGAGAACAGACTGGGCA
GTCAGCAGAGAGCACTGGACCTGAGCGTGCAGTACCCTCCTGAGAACCTGAGAGTGATGGTGTCCCAGGC
CAACCGGACCGTGCTGGAAAATCTGAGAAACGGCACATCTCTGAGAGTGCTGGAAGGCCAGAGCCTGCGG
CTTGTGTGTGTGACACATTCTAGCCCTCCAGCCAGACTGAGCTGGACATGGGGAGAACAAACAGTGGGCC
CTAGCCAGCCTTCTGATCCTGGTGTTCTGCAGCTGCCCAGAGTGCAGATGGAACACGAGGGCGAGTTCAC
CTGTCACGCCAGACATCCTCTGGGCTCCCAGAGAGTGTCCCTGAGCTTTTCTGTGCACTGCAAGAGCGGC
CCCATGACCGGTGGCGCGCCGGAAGATCAAGTTGATCCAAGATTGATTGATGGCAAGGGCGGATCTCTGG
AGGTGCTGTTCCAGGGACCAGGCGGAAGCGGCAATCCCGGCGGCGATCTGGCCCCCCAGATGCTGCGCGA
GCTGCAGGAGACCAATGCCGCCCTGCAGGACGTGCGCGAGCTGCTGCGCCACCGCGTGAAGGAGATCACC
TTCCTGAAGAACACCGTGATGGAGTGCGACGCCTGCGGTATGCAGCCCTCTAGAGGCTCCGGCTCCATCA
TCCCAGTTGAGGAGGAGAACCCGGACTTCTGGAACCGCGAGGCAGCCGAGGCCCTGGGTGCCGCCAAGAA
GCTGCAGCCTGCACAGACAGCCGCCAAGAACCTCATCATCTTCCTGGGCGATGGGATGGGGGTGTCTACG
GTGACAGCTGCCAGGATCCTAAAAGGGCAGAAGAAGGACAAACTGGGGCCTGAGATACCCCTGGCCATGG
ACCGCTTCCCATATGTGGCTCTGTCCAAGACATACAATGTAGACAAACATGTGCCAGACAGTGGAGCCAC
AGCCACGGCCTACCTGTGCGGGGTCAAGGGCAACTTCCAGACCATTGGCTTGAGTGCAGCCGCCCGCTTT
AACCAGTGCAACACGACACGCGGCAACGAGGTCATCTCCGTGATGAATCGGGCCAAGAAAGCAGGGAAGT
CAGTGGGAGTGGTAACCACCACACGAGTGCAGCACGCCTCGCCAGCCGGCACCTACGCCCACACGGTGAA
CCGCAACTGGTACTCGGACGCCGACGTGCCTGCCTCGGCCCGCCAGGAGGGGTGCCAGGACATCGCTACG
CAGCTCATCTCCAACATGGACATTGACGTGATCCTAGGTGGAGGCCGAAAGTACATGTTTCGCATGGGAA
CCCCAGACCCTGAGTACCCAGATGACTACAGCCAAGGTGGGACCAGGCTGGACGGGAAGAATCTGGTGCA
GGAATGGCTGGCGAAGCGCCAGGGTGCCCGGTATGTGTGGAACCGCACTGAGCTCATGCAGGCTTCCCTG
GACCCGTCTGTGACCCATCTCATGGGTCTCTTTGAGCCTGGAGACATGAAATACGAGATCCACCGAGACT
CCACACTGGACCCCTCCCTGATGGAGATGACAGAGGCTGCCCTGCGCCTGCTGAGCAGGAACCCCCGCGG
CTTCTTCCTCTTCGTGGAGGGTGGTCGCATCGACCATGGTCATCATGAAAGCAGGGCTTACCGGGCACTG
ACTGAGACGATCATGTTCGACGACGCCATTGAGAGGGCGGGCCAGCTCACCAGCGAGGAGGACACGCTGA
GCCTCGTCACTGCCGACCACTCCCACGTCTTCTCCTTCGGAGGCTACCCCCTGCGAGGGAGCTCCATCTT
CGGGCTGGCCCCTGGCAAGGCCCGGGACAGGAAGGCCTACACGGTCCTCCTATACGGAAACGGTCCAGGC
TATGTGCTCAAGGACGGCGCCCGGCCGGATGTTACCGAGAGCGAGAGCGGGAGCCCCGAGTATCGGCAGC
AGTCAGCAGTGCCCCTGGACGAAGAGACCCACGCAGGCGAGGACGTGGCGGTGTTCGCGCGCGGCCCGCA
GGCGCACCTGGTTCACGGCGTGCAGGAGCAGACCTTCATAGCGCACGTCATGGCCTTCGCCGCCTGCCTG
GAGCCCTACACCGCCTGCGACCTGGCGCCCCCCGCCGGCACCACCGACGCCGCGCACCCGGGTGGCGGAG
GACTGAACGACATCTTCGAGGCTCAGAAAATCGAATGGCACGAACATCACCATCACCATCACCATCACCA
TTAAGGCCGGCCTGTAGTCACTGGCACAACGCGTTACCCGGTAAGCCAATCGGGTATACACGGTCGTCAT
ACTGCAGACAGGGTTCTTCTACTTTGCAAGATAGTCTTGAGTAGTAAAATAAATAGATAGAGAAAATCAG
CCTCGACTGTGCCTTCTAGTTGCCAGCCATCTGTTGTTTGCCCCTCCCCCGTGCCTTCCTTGACCCTGGA
AGGTGCCACTCCCACTGTCCTTTCCTAATAAAATGAGGAAATTGCATCACAACACTCAACCCTATCTCGG
TCTATTCTTTTGATTTATAAGGGATTTTGCCGATTTCGGCCTATTGGTTAAAAAATGAGCTGATTTAACA
AAAATTTAACGCGAATTAATTCTGTGGAATGTGTGTCAGTTAGGGTGTGGAAAGTCCCCAGGCTCCCCAG
CAGGCAGAAGTATGCAAAGCATGCATCTCAATTAGTCAGCAACCAGGTGTGGAAAGTCCCCAGGCTCCCC
AGCAGGCAGAAGTATGCAAAGCATGCATCTCAATTAGTCAGCAACCATAGTCCCGCCCCTAACTCCGCCC
ATCCCGCCCCTAACTCCGCCCAGTTCCGCCCATTCTCCGCCCCATGGCTGACTAATTTTTTTTATTTATG
CAGAGGCCGAGGCCGCCTCTGCCTCTGAGCTATTCCAGAAGTAGTGAGGAGGCTTTTTTGGAGGCCTAGG
CTTTTGCAAAAAGCTCCCGGGAGCTTGTATATCCATTTTCGGATCTGATCAGCACGTGTTGACAATTAAT
CATCGGCATAGTATATCGGCATAGTATAATACGACAAGGTGAGGAACTAAACCATGACCGAGTACAAGCC
CACGGTGCGCCTCGCCACCCGCGACGACGTCCCCAGGGCCGTACGCACCCTCGCCGCCGCGTTCGCCGAC
TACCCCGCCACGCGCCACACCGTCGATCCGGACCGCCACATCGAGCGGGTCACCGAGCTGCAAGAACTCT
TCCTCACGCGCGTCGGGCTCGACATCGGCAAGGTGTGGGTCGCGGACGACGGCGCCGCGGTGGCGGTCTG
GACCACGCCGGAGAGCGTCGAAGCGGGGGCGGTGTTCGCCGAGATCGGCCCGCGCATGGCCGAGTTGAGC
GGTTCCCGGCTGGCCGCGCAGCAACAGATGGAAGGCCTCCTGGCGCCGCACCGGCCCAAGGAGCCCGCGT
GGTTCCTGGCCACCGTCGGCGTCTCGCCCGACCACCAGGGCAAGGGTCTGGGCAGCGCCGTCGTGCTCCC
CGGAGTGGAGGCGGCCGAGCGCGCCGGGGTGCCCGCCTTCCTGGAGACATCCGCGCCCCGCAACCTCCCC
TTCTACGAGCGGCTCGGCTTCACCGTCACCGCCGACGTCGAGGTGCCCGAAGGACCGCGCACCTGGTGCA
TGACCCGCAAGCCCGGTGCCTGACACGTGCTACGAGATTTCGATTCCACCGCCGCCTTCTATGAAAGGTT
GGGCTTCGGAATCGTTTTCCGGGACGCCGGCTGGATGATCCTCCAGCGCGGGGATCTCATGCTGGAGTTC
TTCGCCCACCCCAACTTGTTTATTGCAGCTTATAATGGTTACAAATAAAGCAATAGCATCACAAATTTCA
CAAATAAAGCATTTTTTTCACTGCATTCTAGTTGTGGTTTGTCCAAACTCATCAATGTATCTTATCATGT
CTGTATACCGTCGACCTCTAGCTAGAGCTTGGCGTAATCATGGTCATTACCAATGCTTAATCAGTGAGGC
ACCTATCTCAGCGATCTGTCTATTTCGTTCATCCATAGTTGCCTGACTCCCCGTCGTGTAGATAACTACG
ATACGGGAGGGCTTACCATCTGGCCCCAGCGCTGCGATGATACCGCGAGAACCACGCTCACCGGCTCCGG
ATTTATCAGCAATAAACCAGCCAGCCGGAAGGGCCGAGCGCAGAAGTGGTCCTGCAACTTTATCCGCCTC
CATCCAGTCTATTAATTGTTGCCGGGAAGCTAGAGTAAGTAGTTCGCCAGTTAATAGTTTGCGCAACGTT
GTTGCCATCGCTACAGGCATCGTGGTGTCACGCTCGTCGTTTGGTATGGCTTCATTCAGCTCCGGTTCCC
AACGATCAAGGCGAGTTACATGATCCCCCATGTTGTGCAAAAAAGCGGTTAGCTCCTTCGGTCCTCCGAT
CGTTGTCAGAAGTAAGTTGGCCGCAGTGTTATCACTCATGGTTATGGCAGCACTGCATAATTCTCTTACT
GTCATGCCATCCGTAAGATGCTTTTCTGTGACTGGTGAGTACTCAACCAAGTCATTCTGAGAATAGTGTA
TGCGGCGACCGAGTTGCTCTTGCCCGGCGTCAATACGGGATAATACCGCGCCACATAGCAGAACTTTAAA
AGTGCTCATCATTGGAAAACGTTCTTCGGGGCGAAAACTCTCAAGGATCTTACCGCTGTTGAGATCCAGT
TCGATGTAACCCACTCGTGCACCCAACTGATCTTCAGCATCTTTTACTTTCACCAGCGTTTCTGGGTGAG
CAAAAACAGGAAGGCAAAATGCCGCAAAAAAGGGAATAAGGGCGACACGGAAATGTTGAATACTCATATT
CTTCCTT
Features (pLannotate 1.2.2; 24 found; start..end, strand, type, name):
    119..143     -  CDS            KanR (fragment): aminoglycoside phosphotransferase; aph(3')-Ia; confers resistance to kanamycin
    254..842     +  rep_origin     ori: high-copy-number ColE1/pMB1/pBR322/pUC origin of replication
   1067..1084    +  terminator     rrnB T2 terminator (fragment): transcription terminator T2 from the E. coli rrnB gene
   1109..1128    -  CDS            lacZα (fragment): LacZα fragment of β-galactosidase; lacZ fragment
   1584..1600    +  protein_bind   lac operator: The lac repressor binds to the lac operator to inhibit transcription in E. coli. This inhibition can be relieved by adding lactose or isopropyl-β-D-thiogalactopyranoside (IPTG). lac repressor encoded by lacI
   1843..2146    +  enhancer       CMV enhancer: human cytomegalovirus immediate early enhancer
   2147..2350    +  promoter       CMV promoter: human cytomegalovirus (CMV) immediate early promoter
   2486..2529    +  intron         CMV intron (fragment): modified intron A from human cytomegalovirus
   2581..2599    +  promoter       SP6 promoter: promoter for bacteriophage SP6 RNA polymerase
   2603..2640    +  CDS            IgH signal sequence (fragment): signal sequence from the mouse immunoglobulin heavy chain variable region
   2737..3978    +  CDS            SIGLEC11 (fragment): SIG11_HUMAN - Experimental evidence at protein level: Swiss-Prot protein existence level 1. Putative adhesion molecule that mediates sialic-acid dependent binding to cells. Preferentially binds to alpha-2,8-linked sialic acid. The sialic acid recognition site may be masked by cis interactions with sialic acids on the same cell surface. In the immune response, may act as an inhibitory receptor upon ligand induced tyrosine phosphorylation by recruiting cytoplasmic phosphatase(s) via their SH2 domain(s) that block signal transduction through dephosphorylation of signaling molecules. From Homo sap
   4099..4278    +  CDS            Comp (fragment): COMP_RAT - Experimental evidence at protein level: Swiss-Prot protein existence level 1. May play a role in the structural integrity of cartilage via its interaction with other extracellular matrix proteins such as the collagens and fibronectin. Can mediate the interaction of chondrocytes with the cartilage extracellular matrix through interaction with cell surface integrin receptors. Could play a role in the pathogenesis of osteoarthritis. Potent suppressor of apoptosis in both primary chondrocytes and transformed cells. Suppresses apoptosis by blocking the activation of caspase-3 and by indu
   4266..5718    +  CDS            SEAP (fragment): secreted alkaline phosphatase from human placenta The natural enzyme has a C-terminal transmembrane sequence that is replaced by a GPI anchor.
   5743..5784    +  CDS            AviTag™ (fragment): peptide tag that allows for enzymatic biotinylation
   5788..5811    +  CDS            8xHis: 8xHis affinity tag
   5957..6068    +  polyA_signal   bGH poly(A) signal: bovine growth hormone polyadenylation signal
   6069..6177    +  rep_origin     f1 ori (fragment): f1 bacteriophage origin of replication; arrow indicates direction of (+) strand synthesis
   6191..6520    +  promoter       SV40 promoter: SV40 enhancer and early promoter
   6568..6615    +  promoter       EM7 promoter: synthetic bacterial promoter&nbsp
   6634..7233    +  CDS            PuroR (fragment): puromycin N-acetyltransferase; pac from Streptomyces; confers resistance to puromycin
   7243..7368    +  CDS            ble (fragment): BLE_KLEPN - Experimental evidence at protein level: Swiss-Prot protein existence level 1. Binding protein with a strong affinity to the bleomycin family of antibiotics. Binds to CL990; an antimitotic-antibiotic compound. From Klebsiella pneumoniae.
   7363..7484    +  polyA_signal   SV40 poly(A) signal: SV40 polyadenylation signal
   7537..8397    -  CDS            AmpR: β-lactamase; bla; confers resistance to ampicillin, carbenicillin, and related antibiotics
   8400..89      -  promoter       AmpR promoter (fragment) (across the origin): bla
