[The description below was written by a language model from this plasmid's Addgene catalogue record and pLannotate feature annotations shown in this document.]
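Description:
pD649-HAsp-SIGLEC16-COMP5AP-AviTag-9xHis is a mammalian expression plasmid built on the pD649 backbone for producing the extracellular domain of human SIGLEC16 as a secreted, multimerised fusion protein. It is maintained in E. coli through a high-copy ColE1/pUC-type origin and an ampicillin resistance gene (β-lactamase). The annotated full sequence is about 8.4 kb. It also carries an SV40 early promoter and EM7 bacterial promoter upstream of a puromycin N-acetyltransferase coding sequence with an SV40 polyadenylation signal, which could provide puromycin selection in mammalian cells. Short fragments annotated as KanR, lacZα, ble and f1 ori appear to be backbone remnants rather than functional elements.

The expression cassette is driven by the CMV immediate-early enhancer and promoter, followed by a fragment of CMV intron A and an SP6 promoter, and ends with a bovine growth hormone polyadenylation signal. An N-terminal secretion signal directs the protein into the secretory pathway; the name indicates an HA signal peptide, although the automated annotation matched this region to an IgH signal sequence fragment. The roughly 1.25 kb ectodomain insert sits between NotI and AscI sites. The annotation tool labelled it SIGLEC11, most likely because of close sequence similarity between these paralogues, whereas the catalogue entry identifies it as SIGLEC16. Downstream and in frame are the coiled-coil pentamerisation region of rat COMP, human placental alkaline phosphatase, an AviTag for enzymatic biotinylation and a polyhistidine tag for purification. Pentamerisation increases binding avidity and the phosphatase gives an enzymatic readout, which suits the construct to the extracellular protein interaction screening described in the associated human IgSF interactome study. The depositor notes that some plasmids in this collection may carry an IS4-like transposase insertion upstream of the CMV promoter.
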