Addgene plasmid #157411: pD649-HAsp-SIGLEC16-COMP5AP-AviTag-9xHis
Purpose: Mammalian expression of cell-surface protein extracellular domain fused to COMP5AP-AviTag-9xHis. Protein is secreted from cells.
Depositing lab: Chris Garcia. Depositing organization: Stanford University. Publication: A Human IgSF Cell-Surface Interactome Reveals a Complex Network of Protein-Protein Interactions. Wojtowicz WM, Vielmetter J, Fernandes RA, Siepe DH, Eastman CL, Chisholm GB, Cox S, Klock H, Anderson PW, Rue SM, Miller JJ, Glaser SM, Bragstad ML, Vance J, Lam AW, Lesley SA, Zinn K, Garcia KC. Cell. 2020 Aug 20;182(4):1027-1043.e17. doi: 10.1016/j.cell.2020.07.025. PubMed 32822567.
Backbone
  Vector backbone: pD649
  Backbone size w/o insert (bp): 7153
  Vector type: Mammalian Expression
Growth in bacteria
  Bacterial resistance: Ampicillin, 100 μg/mL
  Growth temperature: 37°C
  Growth strain: DH5alpha
  Copy number: High Copy
Gene/Insert
  Gene/Insert name: SIGLEC16 (alt name: SIG16)
  Species: H. sapiens (human)
  Insert size (bp): 1254
  Entrez Gene: SIGLEC16 (a.k.a. SIGLECP16, Siglec-P16)
  Promoter: CMV/SP6
  Tag / fusion protein: COMP5AP-AviTag-9xHis (C terminal on backbone)
  Cloning method: Restriction Enzyme; 5′ cloning site GCGGCCGC (not destroyed); 3′ cloning site GGCGCGCC (not destroyed)
  Sequencing primers: 5′ ATTTAGGTGACACTATAG; 3′ CGTCGCACTCCATCACGGTG
Resource information
  A portion of this plasmid was derived from a plasmid made by: synthesis by ThermoFisher
Terms and licenses: Academic/Nonprofit Terms; Industry Terms: Not Available to Industry
Depositor comments: Some plasmids in this collection may have an IS4-like element ISVsa5 family transposase upstream of the CMV promoter.
How to cite: pD649-HAsp-SIGLEC16-COMP5AP-AviTag-9xHis was a gift from Chris Garcia (Addgene plasmid # 157411 ; http://n2t.net/addgene:157411 ; RRID:Addgene_157411)
