>Addgene plasmid #157411 | pD649-HAsp-SIGLEC16-COMP5AP-AviTag-9xHis | depositor partial sequence | sequence record 303932 | insert (extracellular domain)
AACAAAGATCCTAGCTATAGCCTGCAGGTCCAGAGACAGGTGCCAGTGCCTGAAGGCCTGTGTGTGATCG
TGTCCTGCAACCTGAGCTACCCCAGAGATGGCTGGGATGAGTCTACAGCCGCCTACGGCTACTGGTTCAA
GGGCAGAACAAGCCCTAAAACAGGCGCCCCTGTGGCCACCAACAACCAGAGTAGAGAAGTGGCCATGAGC
ACCCGGGACAGATTTCAGCTTACCGGCGATCCTGGCAAGGGCAGCTGTAGCCTGGTTATCAGAGATGCCC
AGAGAGAGGACGAGGCCTGGTACTTCTTCAGAGTGGAACGGGGAAGCAGAGTGCGGCACAGCTTTCTGAG
CAACGCATTCTTCCTGAAAGTGACGGCCCTGACACAGAAACCCGACGTGTACATCCCCGAGACACTGGAA
CCTGGACAGCCTGTGACCGTGATCTGCGTGTTCAACTGGGCCTTCAAGAAGTGCCCCGCTCCTAGCTTTT
CTTGGACTGGCGCTGCCCTGTCTCCTCGGAGAACAAGACCTAGCACCAGCCACTTCAGCGTGCTGAGCTT
TACCCCATCTCCTCAGGACCACGACACCGATCTGACCTGCCACGTGGACTTTAGCAGAAAGGGCGTGTCA
GCCCAGAGAACCGTTAGACTGAGAGTGGCCTCACTGGAACTGCAGGGCAACGTGATCTACCTGGAAGTGC
AGAAGGGCCAGTTCCTGAGACTGCTGTGTGCCGCTGATTCTCAGCCTCCTGCTACACTGTCTTGGGTGCT
GCAGGATAGAGTGCTGAGCAGCTCTCACCCTTGGGGCCCTAGAACACTGGGACTTGAACTGCCTGGCGTG
AAGGCCGGCGATAGCGGCAGATACACATGCAGAGCCGAGAACAGACTGGGCAGTCAGCAGAGAGCACTGG
ACCTGAGCGTGCAGTACCCTCCTGAGAACCTGAGAGTGATGGTGTCCCAGGCCAACCGGACCGTGCTGGA
AAATCTGAGAAACGGCACATCTCTGAGAGTGCTGGAAGGCCAGAGCCTGCGGCTTGTGTGTGTGACACAT
TCTAGCCCTCCAGCCAGACTGAGCTGGACATGGGGAGAACAAACAGTGGGCCCTAGCCAGCCTTCTGATC
CTGGTGTTCTGCAGCTGCCCAGAGTGCAGATGGAACACGAGGGCGAGTTCACCTGTCACGCCAGACATCC
TCTGGGCTCCCAGAGAGTGTCCCTGAGCTTTTCTGTGCACTGCAAGAGCGGCCCCATGACCGGT
